Addgene plasmid #24025: pMOTag2T-crelox-HYG
Purpose: (Empty Backbone)
Depositing lab: George Cross. Depositing organization: Rockefeller University.
Backbone
  Vector backbone: pMOTag
  Backbone size (bp): 5414
  Vector type: Cre/Lox
  Selectable markers: Hygromycin
Growth in bacteria
  Bacterial resistance: Ampicillin, 100 μg/mL
  Growth temperature: 37°C
  Growth strain: DH5alpha
  Copy number: Unknown
Gene/Insert
  Gene/Insert name: None
  Cloning method: Restriction Enzyme; 5′ cloning site BamHI (not destroyed); 3′ cloning site HindIII (not destroyed)
  Sequencing primers: 5′ T7; 3′ T3
Terms and licenses: Academic/Nonprofit Terms; Industry Terms: Not Available to Industry
Depositor comments: pMOTag2T-crelox-HYG made by Jenny Li taking the HindIII-BamHI crelox-HYG fragment from pyrFEKO-HYG and inserting into HindIII-BamHI digested pMOTag2T made by Luisa. Based on pMOTag series made in pBluescript II KS+
How to cite: pMOTag2T-crelox-HYG was a gift from George Cross (Addgene plasmid # 24025 ; http://n2t.net/addgene:24025 ; RRID:Addgene_24025)
