[The description below was written by a language model from this plasmid's Addgene catalogue record and pLannotate feature annotations shown in this document.]
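Description:
pMOTag2T-crelox-HYG is an empty-backbone plasmid of the pMOTag series, built on pBluescript II KS+ and catalogued as a Cre/Lox vector of 5,414 bp. It is propagated in E. coli through a high-copy ColE1/pUC-type origin with ampicillin selection (AmpR driven by its own bla promoter). It retains the usual pBluescript features: an f1 phage origin, a lacZα fragment with the lac promoter, operator and CAP site, and T7 and T3 promoters flanking what remains of the multiple cloning site. These two promoters also serve as the sequencing primer sites.

The functional payload is a recyclable selection cassette that was moved as a HindIII–BamHI fragment from pyrFEKO-HYG into the parental pMOTag2T, with both restriction sites preserved. Between two loxP sites lie the hygromycin phosphotransferase gene (hph), which provides positive selection with hygromycin, and herpes simplex virus thymidine kinase, which sensitises cells to nucleoside analogues such as ganciclovir. The two coding sequences are on the same strand and close together. After the cassette has been integrated and selected with hygromycin, Cre expression should excise everything between the loxP sites. Cells that have lost the marker can then be enriched by counter-selection against TK, which frees hygromycin resistance for another round of modification.

No promoter or other eukaryotic regulatory elements for the hph and TK genes are annotated. The record also does not state the intended host organism, and no epitope tag is annotated, although the pMOTag name and the "2T" designation suggest a tagging vector. No insert is recorded, consistent with the plasmid being a template or backbone rather than an expression construct.
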