Features (pLannotate 1.2.2; 17 found; start..end, strand, type, name):
     30..458     -  rep_origin     f1 ori (sequence partly withheld): f1 bacteriophage origin of replication; arrow indicates direction of (+) strand synthesis
    463..618     -  CDS            lacZα (fragment): LacZα fragment of β-galactosidase; lacZ fragment
    626..644     +  promoter       T7 promoter: promoter for bacteriophage T7 RNA polymerase
    653..694     +  misc_feature   MCS (fragment): pBluescript multiple cloning site
    695..728     -  protein_bind   loxP: Cre-mediated recombination occurs in the 8-bp core sequence (GCATACAT). Cre recombinase
    735..1865    -  CDS            HSV TK: herpes simplex virus thymidine kinase confers sensitivity to nucleoside analogs such as acyclovir or ganciclovir
   1908..2930    -  CDS            hph: KHYB_ECOLX - Experimental evidence at protein level: Swiss-Prot protein existence level 1. The aminoglycoside phosphotransferases achieve inactivation of their antibiotic substrates by phosphorylation. Only phosphorylates hygromycin and closely related compounds such as demethyl analogs and destomycin. From Escherichia coli.
   3114..3147    -  protein_bind   loxP: Cre-mediated recombination occurs in the 8-bp core sequence (GCATACAT). Cre recombinase
   3190..3213    +  misc_feature   MCS (fragment): pBluescript multiple cloning site
   3226..3244    -  promoter       T3 promoter: promoter for bacteriophage T3 RNA polymerase
   3289..3305    -  protein_bind   lac operator: The lac repressor binds to the lac operator to inhibit transcription in E. coli. This inhibition can be relieved by adding lactose or isopropyl-β-D-thiogalactopyranoside (IPTG). lac repressor encoded by lacI
   3313..3343    -  promoter       lac promoter: promoter for the E. coli lac operon
   3358..3379    -  protein_bind   CAP binding site: CAP binding activates transcription in the presence of cAMP. E. coli catabolite activator protein
   3392..3484    -  CDS            lacI (fragment): lac repressor; lacI; The lac repressor binds to the lac operator to inhibit transcription in E. coli. This inhibition can be relieved by adding lactose or isopropyl-β-D-thiogalactopyranoside (IPTG).
   3667..4255    -  rep_origin     ori: high-copy-number ColE1/pMB1/pBR322/pUC origin of replication
   4426..5286    -  CDS            AmpR: β-lactamase; bla; confers resistance to ampicillin, carbenicillin, and related antibiotics
   5287..5391    -  promoter       AmpR promoter: bla
>Addgene plasmid #24025 | pMOTag2T-crelox-HYG | depositor full sequence | sequence record 11296 | Author sequence
CTAAATTGTAAGCGTTAATATTTTGTTAAAATTCGCGTTAAATTTTTGTTAAATCAGCTCATTTTTTAAC
CAATAGGCCGAAATCGGCAAAATCCCTTATAAATCAAAAGAATAGACCGAGATAGGGT
[37 nt withheld, positions 129-165]
AAAGAACGTGGACTCCAACGTCAAAGG
[49 nt withheld, positions 193-241]
T
[91 nt withheld, positions 243-333]
G
[124 nt withheld, positions 335-458]
CCCATTCGCCATTCAGGCTGCGCAACTGTTGGGAAGGGCGATCGGTGCGGGCCTCTTCGCTATTACGCCA
GCTGGCGAAAGGGGGATGTGCTGCAAGGCGATTAAGTTGGGTAACGCCAGGGTTTTCCCAGTCACGACGT
TGTAAAACGACGGCCAGTGAGCGCGCGTAATACGACTCACTATAGGGCGAATTGGAGCTCCACCGCGGTG
GCGGCCGCTCTAGAACTAGTGGATCCATAACTTCGTATAATGTATGCTATACGAAGTTATGAATTCTCAG
TTAGCCTCCCCCATCTCCCGGGCAAACGTGCGCGCCAGGTCGCATATCGTCGGTATGGAGCCGGGGGTGG
TGACGTGGGTCTGGACCATCCCGGAGGTAAGTTGCAGCAGGGCGTCCCGGCAGCCGGCGGGCGATTGGTC
GTAATCCAGGATAAAGACGTGCATGGAACGGAGGCGTTTGGCCAAGACGTCCAAGGCCCAGGCAAACACG
TTATACAGGTCGCCGTTGGGGGCCAGCAACTCGGGGGCCCGAAACAGGGTAAATAACGTGTCCCCGATAT
GGGGTCGTGGGCCCGCGTTGCTCTGGGGCTCGGCACCCTGGGGCGGCACGGCCGTCCCCGAAAGCTGTCC
CCAGTCCTCCCGCCACGACCCGCCGCACTGCAGATACCGCACCGTATTGGCAAGTAGCCCGTAAACGCGG
CGAATCGCAGCCAGCATAGCCAGGTCCAGCCGCTCGCCGGGGCGCTGGCGTTTGGCCAGGCGGTCGATGT
GTCTGTCCTCCGGAAGGGCCCCAAGCACGATGTTGGTGCCGGGCAAGGTCGGCGGGATGAGGGCCACGAA
CGCCAGCACGGCCTGGGGGGTCATGCTGCCCATAAGGTACCGCGCGGCCGGGTAGCACAGGAGGGCGGCG
ATGGGATGGCGGTCGAAGATGAGGGTGAGGGCCGGGGGCGGGGCATGTGAGCTCCCAGCCTCCCCCCCGA
TATGAGGAGCCAGAACGGCGTCGGTCACGGCATAAGGCATGCCCATTGTTATCTGGGCGCTTGTCATTAC
CACCGCCGCGTCCCCGGCCGATATCTCACCCTGGTCGAGGCGGTGTTGTGTGGTGTAGATGTTCGCGATT
GTCTCGGAAGCCCCCAGCACCCGCCAGTAAGTCATCGGCTCGGGTACGTAGACGATATCGTCGCGCGAAC
CCAGGGCCACCAGCAGTTGCGTGGTGGTGGTTTTCCCCATCCCGTGGGGACCGTCTATATAAACCCGCAG
TAGCGTGGGCATTTTCTGCTCCGGGCGGACTTCCGTGGCTTCTTGCTGCCGGCGAGGGCGCAACGCCGTA
CGTCGGTTGCTATGGCCGCGAGAACGCGCAGCCTGGTCGAACGCAGACGCGTGTTGATGGCCGGGGTACG
AGGCCATGGTGGCGTCAAGTGGGTCCTGGTTAGTATGGACTTCTCTAGATTCCTTTGCCCTCGGACGAGT
GCTGGGGCGTCGGTTTCCACTATCGGCGAGTACTTCTACACAGCCATCGGTCCAGACGGCCGCGCTTCTG
CGGGCGATTTGTGTACGCCCGACAGTCCCGGCTCCGGATCGGACGATTGCGTCGCATCGACCCTGCGCCC
AAGCTGCATCATCGAAATTGCCGTCAACCAAGCTCTGATAGAGTTGGTCAAGACCAATGCGGAGCATATA
CGCCCGGAGCCGCGGCGATCCTGCAAGCTCCGGATGCCTCCGCTCGAAGTAGCGCGTCTGCTGCTCCATA
CAAGCCAACCACGGCCTCCAGAAGAAGATGTTGGCGACCTCGTATTGGGAATCCCCGAACATCGCCTCGC
TCCAGTCAATGACCGCTGTTATGCGGCCATTGTCCGTCAGGACATTGTTGGAGCCGAAATCCGCGTGCAC
GAGGTGCCGGACTTCGGGGCAGTCCTCGGCCCAAAGCATCAGCTCATCGAGAGCCTGCGCGACGGACGCA
CTGACGGTGTCGTCCATCACAGTTTGCCAGTGATACACATGGGGATCAGCAATCGCGCATATGAAATCAC
GCCATGTAGTGTATTGACCGATTCCTTGCGGTCCGAATGGGCCGAACCCGCTCGTCTGGCTAAGATCGGC
CGCAGCGATCGCATCCATGGCCTCCGCGACCGGCTGCAGAACAGCGGGCAGTTCGGTTTCAGGCAGGTCT
TGCAACGTGACACCCTGTGCACGGCGGGAGATGCAATAGGTCAGGCTCTCGCTGAATTCCCCAATGTCAA
GCACTTCCGGAATCGGGAGCGCGGCCGATGCAAAGTGCCGATAAACATAACGATCTTTGTAGAAACCATC
GGCGCAGCTATTTACCCGCAGGACATATCCACGCCCTCCTACATCGAAGCTGAAAGCACGAGATTCTTCG
CCCTCCGAGAGCTGCATCAGGTCGGAGACGCTGTCGAACTTTTCGATCAGAAACTTCTCGACAGACGTCG
CGGTGAGTTCAGGCTTTTTCATCATTTACCAACAGTAAGATCTGTAATGTCAGTGCGAGCGATCAAGAAT
GTAACACAAAGGAATACCAAGTTTGTGAATTTTATTTTTTGGTGTAATTGAAGTCTTCAAGTTGAAAAAA
ATGGGGAAAAGGAAAAAAAACTCGAAGGCGCGTGCAGCGGCCGGCCGACGAGAACGTGTACCGGTATAAC
TTCGTATAATGTATGCTATACGAAGTTATAAGCTTATCGTCGACTCAGTCAAGTGGGTCCTGGTTAGTAT
GGACCTCGAGGGGGGGCCCGGTACCCAGCTTTTGTTCCCTTTAGTGAGGGTTAATTGCGCGCTTGGCGTA
ATCATGGTCATAGCTGTTTCCTGTGTGAAATTGTTATCCGCTCACAATTCCACACAACATACGAGCCGGA
AGCATAAAGTGTAAAGCCTGGGGTGCCTAATGAGTGAGCTAACTCACATTAATTGCGTTGCGCTCACTGC
CCGCTTTCCAGTCGGGAAACCTGTCGTGCCAGCTGCATTAATGAATCGGCCAACGCGCGGGGAGAGGCGG
TTTGCGTATTGGGCGCTCTTCCGCTTCCTCGCTCACTGACTCGCTGCGCTCGGTCGTTCGGCTGCGGCGA
GCGGTATCAGCTCACTCAAAGGCGGTAATACGGTTATCCACAGAATCAGGGGATAACGCAGGAAAGAACA
TGTGAGCAAAAGGCCAGCAAAAGGCCAGGAACCGTAAAAAGGCCGCGTTGCTGGCGTTTTTCCATAGGCT
CCGCCCCCCTGACGAGCATCACAAAAATCGACGCTCAAGTCAGAGGTGGCGAAACCCGACAGGACTATAA
AGATACCAGGCGTTTCCCCCTGGAAGCTCCCTCGTGCGCTCTCCTGTTCCGACCCTGCCGCTTACCGGAT
ACCTGTCCGCCTTTCTCCCTTCGGGAAGCGTGGCGCTTTCTCATAGCTCACGCTGTAGGTATCTCAGTTC
GGTGTAGGTCGTTCGCTCCAAGCTGGGCTGTGTGCACGAACCCCCCGTTCAGCCCGACCGCTGCGCCTTA
TCCGGTAACTATCGTCTTGAGTCCAACCCGGTAAGACACGACTTATCGCCACTGGCAGCAGCCACTGGTA
ACAGGATTAGCAGAGCGAGGTATGTAGGCGGTGCTACAGAGTTCTTGAAGTGGTGGCCTAACTACGGCTA
CACTAGAAGGACAGTATTTGGTATCTGCGCTCTGCTGAAGCCAGTTACCTTCGGAAAAAGAGTTGGTAGC
TCTTGATCCGGCAAACAAACCACCGCTGGTAGCGGTGGTTTTTTTGTTTGCAAGCAGCAGATTACGCGCA
GAAAAAAAGGATCTCAAGAAGATCCTTTGATCTTTTCTACGGGGTCTGACGCTCAGTGGAACGAAAACTC
ACGTTAAGGGATTTTGGTCATGAGATTATCAAAAAGGATCTTCACCTAGATCCTTTTAAATTAAAAATGA
AGTTTTAAATCAATCTAAAGTATATATGAGTAAACTTGGTCTGACAGTTACCAATGCTTAATCAGTGAGG
CACCTATCTCAGCGATCTGTCTATTTCGTTCATCCATAGTTGCCTGACTCCCCGTCGTGTAGATAACTAC
GATACGGGAGGGCTTACCATCTGGCCCCAGTGCTGCAATGATACCGCGAGACCCACGCTCACCGGCTCCA
GATTTATCAGCAATAAACCAGCCAGCCGGAAGGGCCGAGCGCAGAAGTGGTCCTGCAACTTTATCCGCCT
CCATCCAGTCTATTAATTGTTGCCGGGAAGCTAGAGTAAGTAGTTCGCCAGTTAATAGTTTGCGCAACGT
TGTTGCCATTGCTACAGGCATCGTGGTGTCACGCTCGTCGTTTGGTATGGCTTCATTCAGCTCCGGTTCC
CAACGATCAAGGCGAGTTACATGATCCCCCATGTTGTGCAAAAAAGCGGTTAGCTCCTTCGGTCCTCCGA
TCGTTGTCAGAAGTAAGTTGGCCGCAGTGTTATCACTCATGGTTATGGCAGCACTGCATAATTCTCTTAC
TGTCATGCCATCCGTAAGATGCTTTTCTGTGACTGGTGAGTACTCAACCAAGTCATTCTGAGAATAGTGT
ATGCGGCGACCGAGTTGCTCTTGCCCGGCGTCAATACGGGATAATACCGCGCCACATAGCAGAACTTTAA
AAGTGCTCATCATTGGAAAACGTTCTTCGGGGCGAAAACTCTCAAGGATCTTACCGCTGTTGAGATCCAG
TTCGATGTAACCCACTCGTGCACCCAACTGATCTTCAGCATCTTTTACTTTCACCAGCGTTTCTGGGTGA
GCAAAAACAGGAAGGCAAAATGCCGCAAAAAAGGGAATAAGGGCGACACGGAAATGTTGAATACTCATAC
TCTTCCTTTTTCAATATTATTGAAGCATTTATCAGGGTTATTGTCTCATGAGCGGATACATATTTGAATG
TATTTAGAAAAATAAACAAATAGGGGTTCCGCGCACATTTCCCCGAAAAGTGCCAC
