>Addgene plasmid #24025 | pMOTag2T-crelox-HYG | addgene partial sequence | sequence record 30018 | 24025 with T3
TCGAGGTCCATACTAACCAGGACCCACTTGACTGAGTCGACGATAAGCTTATAACTTCGTATAGCATACA
TTATACGAAGTTATACCGGTACACGTTCTCGTCGGCCGGCCGCTGCACGCGCCTTCGAGTTTTTTTTCCT
TTTCCCCATTTTTTTCAACTTGAAGACTTCAATTACACCAAAAAATAAAATTCACAAACTTGGTATTCCT
TTGTGTTACATTCTTGATCGCTCGCACTGACATTACAGATCTTACTGTTGGTAAATGATGAAAAAGCCTG
AACTCACCGCGACGTCTGTCGAGAAGTTTCTGATCGAAAAGTTCGACAGCGTCTCCGACCTGATGCAGCT
CTCGGAGGGCGAAGAATCTCGTGCTTTCAGCTTCGATGTAGGAGGGCGTGGATATGTCCTGCGGGTAAAT
AGCTGCGCCGATGGTTTCTACAAAGATCGTTATGTTTATCGGCACTTTGCATCGGCCGCGCTCCCGATTC
CGGAAGTGCTTGACATTGGGGAATTCAGCGAGAGCCTGACCTATTGCATCTCCCGCCGTGCACAGGGTGT
CACGTTGCAAGACCTGCCTGAAACCGAACTGCCCGCTGTTCTGCAGCCGGTCGCGGAGGCCATGGATGCG
ATCGCTGCGGCCGATCTTAGCCAGACGAGCGGGTTCGGCCCATTCGGACCGCAAGGAATCGGTCAATACA
CTACATGG
